Addgene plasmid #225450: pcDNA3puro-mGFP-FXR1-N1 (1-379)
Purpose: Express mEGFP-fusion protein of FXR1 fragment (1-379)
Depositing lab: Christine Mayr. Depositing organization: Memorial Sloan-Kettering Cancer Center. Publication: The FXR1 network acts as signaling scaffold for actomyosin remodeling. Chen X, Fansler MM, Janjoš U, Ule J, Mayr C. Cell. 5 August 2024. doi: 10.1016/j.cell.2024.07.015. PubMed 37961296.
Backbone
  Vector backbone: pcDNA3-puro
  Backbone manufacturer: Mayr Lab
  Vector type: Mammalian Expression
Growth in bacteria
  Bacterial resistance: Ampicillin, 100 μg/mL
  Growth temperature: 37°C
  Growth strain: DH5alpha
  Copy number: High Copy
Gene/Insert
  Gene/Insert name: FXR1
  Species: H. sapiens (human)
  Mutation: N1 fragment (1-379)
  Entrez Gene: FXR1 (a.k.a. CMYP9A, CMYP9B, FXR1P, MYOPMIL, MYORIBF)
  Promoter: CMV
  Tag / fusion protein: mEGFP (N terminal on insert)
  Cloning method: Restriction Enzyme; 5′ cloning site unknown (unknown if destroyed)
Terms and licenses: Academic/Nonprofit Terms; Industry Terms: Not Available to Industry
Depositor comments: Please visit https://doi.org/10.1101/2023.11.05.565677 for bioRxiv preprint.
How to cite: pcDNA3puro-mGFP-FXR1-N1 (1-379) was a gift from Christine Mayr (Addgene plasmid # 225450 ; http://n2t.net/addgene:225450 ; RRID:Addgene_225450)
