[The description below was written by a language model from this plasmid's Addgene catalogue record and pLannotate feature annotations shown in this document.]
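Description:
pcDNA3puro-mGFP-FXR1-N1 (1-379) is a mammalian expression plasmid of about 7 kb, built on a pcDNA3-puro backbone, that produces an N-terminal fragment of human FXR1 (residues 1-379, termed N1) fused to monomeric EGFP. In bacteria it is maintained at high copy through a ColE1/pUC-type origin and selected with ampicillin via the β-lactamase gene and its own promoter. An f1 phage origin is also present, along with remnants typical of this backbone family: lac promoter/operator elements, a lacI fragment, a bom fragment and a short bleomycin-resistance fragment. None of these is relevant to the payload.

The expression cassette is driven by the human cytomegalovirus immediate-early enhancer and promoter, followed by a T7 promoter that could support in vitro transcription. The mEGFP coding sequence sits directly upstream of, and contiguous with, the FXR1 fragment, so the fluorescent tag is at the N terminus of the fusion. The transcript ends at the bovine growth hormone polyadenylation signal. The automated annotation labels the insert as a fragment of rat Fxr1, which reflects the closest database match; the catalogue entry states the insert is human. The small "HIV-1 LTR" hit just after the CMV promoter is likewise probably an annotation artefact rather than a functional viral element. A separate SV40 early promoter drives puromycin N-acetyltransferase with an SV40 poly(A) signal, allowing puromycin selection of transfected mammalian cells.

The stated purpose is to express the mEGFP-tagged FXR1 truncation. Such a construct suits live or fixed-cell imaging of the fragment's localisation and domain mapping relative to other FXR1 constructs, in keeping with the associated study of the FXR1 network as a signalling scaffold for actomyosin remodelling.
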