Features (pLannotate 1.2.2; 21 found; start..end, strand, type, name):
     28..80      -  misc_feature   bom (fragment): basis of mobility region from pBR322
    235..614     +  enhancer       CMV enhancer: human cytomegalovirus immediate early enhancer
    615..818     +  promoter       CMV promoter: human cytomegalovirus (CMV) immediate early promoter
    814..847     +  LTR            5' LTR (truncated) (fragment): truncated 5' long terminal repeat (LTR) from HIV-1
    863..881     +  promoter       T7 promoter: promoter for bacteriophage T7 RNA polymerase
    905..1621    +  CDS            mEGFP: mEGFP is a basic (constitutively fluorescent) green fluorescent protein published in 2002, derived from Aequorea victoria. It has moderate acid sensitivity.
   1622..2773    +  CDS            Fxr1 (fragment): FXR1_RAT - Also known as Fxr1h From Rattus norvegicus (Rat).
   2799..3023    +  polyA_signal   bGH poly(A) signal: bovine growth hormone polyadenylation signal
   3027..3048    +  promoter       SV40 promoter (fragment): SV40 enhancer and early promoter
   3069..3497    +  rep_origin     f1 ori (sequence partly withheld): f1 bacteriophage origin of replication; arrow indicates direction of (+) strand synthesis
   3511..3840    +  promoter       SV40 promoter: SV40 enhancer and early promoter
   3853..4452    +  CDS            PuroR: puromycin N-acetyltransferase; pac from Streptomyces alboniger; confers resistance to puromycin
   4473..4631    +  CDS            ble (fragment): BLE_KLEPN - Experimental evidence at protein level: Swiss-Prot protein existence level 1. Binding protein with a strong affinity to the bleomycin family of antibiotics. Binds to CL990; an antimitotic-antibiotic compound. From Klebsiella pneumoniae.
   4626..4747    +  polyA_signal   SV40 poly(A) signal: SV40 polyadenylation signal
   4820..4836    -  protein_bind   lac operator: The lac repressor binds to the lac operator to inhibit transcription in E. coli. This inhibition can be relieved by adding lactose or isopropyl-β-D-thiogalactopyranoside (IPTG). lac repressor encoded by lacI
   4844..4874    -  promoter       lac promoter: promoter for the E. coli lac operon
   4889..4910    -  protein_bind   CAP binding site: CAP binding activates transcription in the presence of cAMP. E. coli catabolite activator protein
   4923..5015    -  CDS            lacI (fragment): lac repressor; lacI; The lac repressor binds to the lac operator to inhibit transcription in E. coli. This inhibition can be relieved by adding lactose or isopropyl-β-D-thiogalactopyranoside (IPTG).
   5198..5786    -  rep_origin     ori: high-copy-number ColE1/pMB1/pBR322/pUC origin of replication
   5957..6817    -  CDS            AmpR: β-lactamase; bla; confers resistance to ampicillin, carbenicillin, and related antibiotics
   6818..6922    -  promoter       AmpR promoter: bla
>Addgene plasmid #225450 | pcDNA3puro-mGFP-FXR1-N1 (1-379) | addgene full sequence | sequence record 458917 | Addgene NGS Result
GACGGATCGGGAGATCTCCCGATCCCCTATGGTGCACTCTCAGTACAATCTGCTCTGATGCCGCATAGTT
AAGCCAGTATCTGCTCCCTGCTTGTGTGTTGGAGGTCGCTGAGTAGTGCGCGAGCAAAATTTAAGCTACA
ACAAGGCAAGGCTTGACCGACAATTGCATGAAGAATCTGCTTAGGGTTAGGCGTTTTGCGCTGCTTCGCG
ATGTACGGGCCAGATATACGCGTTGACATTGATTATTGACTAGTTATTAATAGTAATCAATTACGGGGTC
ATTAGTTCATAGCCCATATATGGAGTTCCGCGTTACATAACTTACGGTAAATGGCCCGCCTGGCTGACCG
CCCAACGACCCCCGCCCATTGACGTCAATAATGACGTATGTTCCCATAGTAACGCCAATAGGGACTTTCC
ATTGACGTCAATGGGTGGAGTATTTACGGTAAACTGCCCACTTGGCAGTACATCAAGTGTATCATATGCC
AAGTACGCCCCCTATTGACGTCAATGACGGTAAATGGCCCGCCTGGCATTATGCCCAGTACATGACCTTA
TGGGACTTTCCTACTTGGCAGTACATCTACGTATTAGTCATCGCTATTACCATGGTGATGCGGTTTTGGC
AGTACATCAATGGGCGTGGATAGCGGTTTGACTCACGGGGATTTCCAAGTCTCCACCCCATTGACGTCAA
TGGGAGTTTGTTTTGGCACCAAAATCAACGGGACTTTCCAAAATGTCGTAACAACTCCGCCCCATTGACG
CAAATGGGCGGTAGGCGTGTACGGTGGGAGGTCTATATAAGCAGAGCTCTCTGGCTAACTAGAGAACCCA
CTGCTTACTGGCTTATCGAAATTAATACGACTCACTATAGGGAGACCCAAGCTGGCTAGCAACCATGGTG
AGCAAGGGCGAGGAGCTGTTCACCGGGGTGGTGCCCATCCTGGTCGAGCTGGACGGCGACGTAAACGGCC
ACAAGTTCAGCGTGTCCGGCGAGGGCGAGGGCGATGCCACCTACGGCAAGCTGACCCTGAAGTTCATCTG
CACCACCGGCAAGCTGCCCGTGCCCTGGCCCACCCTCGTGACCACCCTGACCTACGGCGTGCAGTGCTTC
AGCCGCTACCCCGACCACATGAAGCAGCACGACTTCTTCAAGTCCGCCATGCCCGAAGGCTACGTCCAGG
AGCGCACCATCTTCTTCAAGGACGACGGCAACTACAAGACCCGCGCCGAGGTGAAGTTCGAGGGCGACAC
CCTGGTGAACCGCATCGAGCTGAAGGGCATCGACTTCAAGGAGGACGGCAACATCCTGGGGCACAAGCTG
GAGTACAACTACAACAGCCACAACGTCTATATCATGGCCGACAAGCAGAAGAACGGCATCAAGGTGAACT
TCAAGATCCGCCACAACATCGAGGACGGCAGCGTGCAGCTCGCCGACCACTACCAGCAGAACACCCCCAT
CGGCGACGGCCCCGTGCTGCTGCCCGACAACCACTACCTGAGCACCCAGTCCAAGCTGAGCAAAGACCCC
AACGAGAAGCGCGATCACATGGTCCTGCTGGAGTTCGTGACCGCCGCCGGGATCACTCTCGGCATGGACG
AGCTGTACAAGGCGGAGCTGACGGTGGAGGTTCGCGGCTCTAACGGGGCTTTCTACAAGGGATTTATCAA
AGATGTTCATGAAGACTCCCTTACAGTTGTTTTTGAAAATAATTGGCAACCAGAACGCCAGGTTCCATTT
AATGAAGTTAGATTACCACCACCACCTGATATAAAAAAAGAAATTAGTGAAGGAGATGAAGTAGAGGTAT
ATTCAAGAGCAAATGACCAAGAGCCATGTGGGTGGTGGTTGGCTAAAGTTCGGATGATGAAAGGAGAATT
TTATGTCATTGAATATGCTGCTTGTGACGCTACTTACAATGAAATAGTCACATTTGAACGACTTCGGCCT
GTCAATCAAAATAAAACTGTCAAAAAAAATACCTTCTTTAAATGCACAGTGGATGTTCCTGAGGATTTGA
GAGAGGCGTGTGCTAATGAAAATGCACATAAAGATTTTAAGAAAGCAGTAGGAGCATGCAGAATTTTTTA
CCATCCAGAAACAACACAGCTAATGATACTGTCTGCCAGTGAAGCAACTGTGAAGAGAGTAAACATCTTA
AGTGACATGCATTTGCGAAGTATTCGTACGAAGTTGATGCTTATGTCCAGAAATGAAGAGGCCACTAAGC
ATTTAGAATGCACAAAACAACTTGCAGCAGCTTTTCATGAGGAATTTGTTGTGAGAGAAGATTTAATGGG
CCTGGCAATAGGAACACATGGTAGTAACATCCAGCAAGCTAGGAAGGTTCCTGGAGTTACCGCCATTGAG
CTAGATGAAGATACTGGAACATTCAGAATCTACGGAGAGAGTGCTGATGCTGTAAAAAAGGCTAGAGGTT
TCTTGGAATTTGTGGAGGATTTTATTCAGGTTCCTAGGAATCTCGTTGGAAAAGTAATTGGAAAAAATGG
CAAAGTTATTCAAGAAATAGTGGACAAATCTGGTGTGGTTCGAGTGAGAATTGAAGGGGACAATGAAAAT
AAATTACCCAGAGAAGACGGTATGGTTCCATTTGTATTTGTTGGCACTAAAGAAAGCATTGGAAATGTGC
AGGTTCTTCTAGAGTATCATATTGCCTATCTAAAGGAAGTAGAACAGCTAAGAATGGAACGCCTACAGAT
TGATGAACAGCTGCGACAGATTTAACTCGAGTCTAGAGGGCCCGTTTAAACCCGCTGATCAGCCTCGACT
GTGCCTTCTAGTTGCCAGCCATCTGTTGTTTGCCCCTCCCCCGTGCCTTCCTTGACCCTGGAAGGTGCCA
CTCCCACTGTCCTTTCCTAATAAAATGAGGAAATTGCATCGCATTGTCTGAGTAGGTGTCATTCTATTCT
GGGGGGTGGGGTGGGGCAGGACAGCAAGGGGGAGGATTGGGAAGACAATAGCAGGCATGCTGGGGATGCG
GTGGGCTCTATGGCTTCTGAGGCGGAAAGAACCAGCTGGGGCTCTAGGGGGTATCCCC
[124 nt withheld, positions 3069-3192]
C
[91 nt withheld, positions 3194-3284]
A
[49 nt withheld, positions 3286-3334]
CCTTTGACGTTGGAGTCCACGTTCTTT
[37 nt withheld, positions 3362-3398]
ACCCTATCTCGGTCTATTCTTTTGATTTATAAGGGATTTTGCCGATTTCGGCCTATTGGTTAAAAAATGA
GCTGATTTAACAAAAATTTAACGCGAATTAATTCTGTGGAATGTGTGTCAGTTAGGGTGTGGAAAGTCCC
CAGGCTCCCCAGCAGGCAGAAGTATGCAAAGCATGCATCTCAATTAGTCAGCAACCAGGTGTGGAAAGTC
CCCAGGCTCCCCAGCAGGCAGAAGTATGCAAAGCATGCATCTCAATTAGTCAGCAACCATAGTCCCGCCC
CTAACTCCGCCCATCCCGCCCCTAACTCCGCCCAGTTCCGCCCATTCTCCGCCCCATGGCTGACTAATTT
TTTTTATTTATGCAGAGGCCGAGGCCGCCTCTGCCTCTGAGCTATTCCAGAAGTAGTGAGGAGGCTTTTT
TGGAGGCCTAGGCTTTTGCAAAAAGCTCCCAACCATGACCGAGTACAAGCCCACGGTGCGCCTCGCCACC
CGCGACGACGTCCCCAGGGCCGTACGCACCCTCGCCGCCGCGTTCGCCGACTACCCCGCCACGCGCCACA
CCGTCGATCCGGACCGCCACATCGAGCGGGTCACCGAGCTGCAAGAACTCTTCCTCACGCGCGTCGGGCT
CGACATCGGCAAGGTGTGGGTCGCGGACGACGGCGCCGCGGTGGCGGTCTGGACCACGCCGGAGAGCGTC
GAAGCGGGGGCGGTGTTCGCCGAGATCGGCCCGCGCATGGCCGAGTTGAGCGGTTCCCGGCTGGCCGCGC
AGCAACAGATGGAAGGCCTCCTGGCGCCGCACCGGCCCAAGGAGCCCGCGTGGTTCCTGGCCACCGTCGG
CGTCTCGCCCGACCACCAGGGCAAGGGTCTGGGCAGCGCCGTCGTGCTCCCCGGAGTGGAGGCGGCCGAG
CGCGCCGGGGTGCCCGCCTTCCTGGAGACCTCCGCGCCCCGCAACCTCCCCTTCTACGAGCGGCTCGGCT
TCACCGTCACCGCCGACGTCGAGGTGCCCGAAGGACCGCGCACCTGGTGCATGACCCGCAAGCCCGGTGC
CTGAGCGGGACTCTGGGGTTCGAAATGACCGACCAAGCGACGCCCAACCTGCCATCACGAGATTTCGATT
CCACCGCCGCCTTCTATGAAAGGTTGGGCTTCGGAATCGTTTTCCGGGACGCCGGCTGGATGATCCTCCA
GCGCGGGGATCTCATGCTGGAGTTCTTCGCCCACCCCAACTTGTTTATTGCAGCTTATAATGGTTACAAA
TAAAGCAATAGCATCACAAATTTCACAAATAAAGCATTTTTTTCACTGCATTCTAGTTGTGGTTTGTCCA
AACTCATCAATGTATCTTATCATGTCTGTATACCGTCGACCTCTAGCTAGAGCTTGGCGTAATCATGGTC
ATAGCTGTTTCCTGTGTGAAATTGTTATCCGCTCACAATTCCACACAACATACGAGCCGGAAGCATAAAG
TGTAAAGCCTGGGGTGCCTAATGAGTGAGCTAACTCACATTAATTGCGTTGCGCTCACTGCCCGCTTTCC
AGTCGGGAAACCTGTCGTGCCAGCTGCATTAATGAATCGGCCAACGCGCGGGGAGAGGCGGTTTGCGTAT
TGGGCGCTCTTCCGCTTCCTCGCTCACTGACTCGCTGCGCTCGGTCGTTCGGCTGCGGCGAGCGGTATCA
GCTCACTCAAAGGCGGTAATACGGTTATCCACAGAATCAGGGGATAACGCAGGAAAGAACATGTGAGCAA
AAGGCCAGCAAAAGGCCAGGAACCGTAAAAAGGCCGCGTTGCTGGCGTTTTTCCATAGGCTCCGCCCCCC
TGACGAGCATCACAAAAATCGACGCTCAAGTCAGAGGTGGCGAAACCCGACAGGACTATAAAGATACCAG
GCGTTTCCCCCTGGAAGCTCCCTCGTGCGCTCTCCTGTTCCGACCCTGCCGCTTACCGGATACCTGTCCG
CCTTTCTCCCTTCGGGAAGCGTGGCGCTTTCTCATAGCTCACGCTGTAGGTATCTCAGTTCGGTGTAGGT
CGTTCGCTCCAAGCTGGGCTGTGTGCACGAACCCCCCGTTCAGCCCGACCGCTGCGCCTTATCCGGTAAC
TATCGTCTTGAGTCCAACCCGGTAAGACACGACTTATCGCCACTGGCAGCAGCCACTGGTAACAGGATTA
GCAGAGCGAGGTATGTAGGCGGTGCTACAGAGTTCTTGAAGTGGTGGCCTAACTACGGCTACACTAGAAG
AACAGTATTTGGTATCTGCGCTCTGCTGAAGCCAGTTACCTTCGGAAAAAGAGTTGGTAGCTCTTGATCC
GGCAAACAAACCACCGCTGGTAGCGGTGGTTTTTTTGTTTGCAAGCAGCAGATTACGCGCAGAAAAAAAG
GATCTCAAGAAGATCCTTTGATCTTTTCTACGGGGTCTGACGCTCAGTGGAACGAAAACTCACGTTAAGG
GATTTTGGTCATGAGATTATCAAAAAGGATCTTCACCTAGATCCTTTTAAATTAAAAATGAAGTTTTAAA
TCAATCTAAAGTATATATGAGTAAACTTGGTCTGACAGTTACCAATGCTTAATCAGTGAGGCACCTATCT
CAGCGATCTGTCTATTTCGTTCATCCATAGTTGCCTGACTCCCCGTCGTGTAGATAACTACGATACGGGA
GGGCTTACCATCTGGCCCCAGTGCTGCAATGATACCGCGAGACCCACGCTCACCGGCTCCAGATTTATCA
GCAATAAACCAGCCAGCCGGAAGGGCCGAGCGCAGAAGTGGTCCTGCAACTTTATCCGCCTCCATCCAGT
CTATTAATTGTTGCCGGGAAGCTAGAGTAAGTAGTTCGCCAGTTAATAGTTTGCGCAACGTTGTTGCCAT
TGCTACAGGCATCGTGGTGTCACGCTCGTCGTTTGGTATGGCTTCATTCAGCTCCGGTTCCCAACGATCA
AGGCGAGTTACATGATCCCCCATGTTGTGCAAAAAAGCGGTTAGCTCCTTCGGTCCTCCGATCGTTGTCA
GAAGTAAGTTGGCCGCAGTGTTATCACTCATGGTTATGGCAGCACTGCATAATTCTCTTACTGTCATGCC
ATCCGTAAGATGCTTTTCTGTGACTGGTGAGTACTCAACCAAGTCATTCTGAGAATAGTGTATGCGGCGA
CCGAGTTGCTCTTGCCCGGCGTCAATACGGGATAATACCGCGCCACATAGCAGAACTTTAAAAGTGCTCA
TCATTGGAAAACGTTCTTCGGGGCGAAAACTCTCAAGGATCTTACCGCTGTTGAGATCCAGTTCGATGTA
ACCCACTCGTGCACCCAACTGATCTTCAGCATCTTTTACTTTCACCAGCGTTTCTGGGTGAGCAAAAACA
GGAAGGCAAAATGCCGCAAAAAAGGGAATAAGGGCGACACGGAAATGTTGAATACTCATACTCTTCCTTT
TTCAATATTATTGAAGCATTTATCAGGGTTATTGTCTCATGAGCGGATACATATTTGAATGTATTTAGAA
AAATAAACAAATAGGGGTTCCGCGCACATTTCCCCGAAAAGTGCCACCTGACGTC
